Addgene plasmid #212848: pCYP15
Purpose: Expresses the Micromonospora cremea LRD-modifying cytochrome P450 enzyme
Depositing lab: Christopher Voigt. Depositing organization: Massachusetts Institute of Technology. Publication: Design of a redox-proficient Escherichia coli for screening terpenoids and modifying cytochrome P450s. Lin GM, Voigt CA. Nature Catalysis. 6, 1016–1029 (2023). https://doi.org/10.1038/s41929-023-01049-5.
Backbone
  Vector backbone: pCYP
  Vector type: Bacterial Expression
Growth in bacteria
  Bacterial resistance: Kanamycin, 50 μg/mL
  Growth temperature: 37°C
  Growth strain: DH5alpha
  Copy number: High Copy
Gene/Insert
  Gene/Insert name: cytochrome P450 (alt name: Uniprot ID: A0A1N5YD07)
  Species: Micromonospora cremea
  Promoter: PcymRC
  Cloning method: Unknown
Resource information
  A portion of this plasmid was derived from a plasmid made by: codon optimized and synthesized by vendors
Terms and licenses: Academic/Nonprofit Terms; Industry Terms: Not Available to Industry
How to cite: pCYP15 was a gift from Christopher Voigt (Addgene plasmid # 212848 ; http://n2t.net/addgene:212848 ; RRID:Addgene_212848)
