[The description below was written by a language model from this plasmid's Addgene catalogue record and pLannotate feature annotations shown in this document.]
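Description:
pCYP15 is a 4.7 kb bacterial expression plasmid built on the pCYP backbone for cumate-inducible production of a cytochrome P450 from the actinomycete Micromonospora cremea in Escherichia coli. The record describes the enzyme as an "LRD-modifying" P450, and the coding sequence was codon optimized and synthesized commercially. Selection is by kanamycin through the aph(3')-Ia aminoglycoside phosphotransferase gene. The feature table identifies a complete p15A origin of replication, which is compatible with ColE1-type plasmids and so allows co-maintenance with other constructs. p15A is usually considered medium copy, whereas the catalogue entry lists the plasmid as high copy. Short fragments annotated as RSF ori, bom, tet promoter and TcR appear to be backbone remnants or partial homology matches rather than functional elements.

Expression is driven by the PcymRC promoter, which appears in the annotation as two CuO operator sites bound by the CymR repressor of Pseudomonas putida. CymR is encoded on the same plasmid downstream of a lacIq promoter fragment, presumably giving constitutive repressor expression, so the system is self-contained. The repressor holds the promoter off until cumate releases it from the operators. A type III hammerhead ribozyme lies immediately after the operators. Such an element typically acts as an insulator, cleaving the 5' leader so that translation is less dependent on promoter context. The P450 gene itself is not annotated, but it presumably occupies the unannotated stretch between the ribozyme and the cymR cassette. According to the associated publication title, the plasmid belongs to work on a redox-proficient E. coli used to screen terpenoids and the P450s that modify them.
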