Features (pLannotate 1.2.2; 12 found; start..end, strand, type, name):
     28..54      +  misc_feature   bom (fragment): basis of mobility region from pBR322
    153..208     -  rep_origin     RSF ori (fragment): Plasmids containing the RSF 1030 origin of replication can be propagated in E. coli cells that contain additional plasmids with compatible origins.
    296..841     -  rep_origin     p15A ori: Plasmids containing the medium-copy-number p15A origin of replication can be propagated in E. coli cells that contain a second plasmid with the ColE1 origin.
    930..1745    -  CDS            KanR: aminoglycoside phosphotransferase; aph(3')-Ia; confers resistance to kanamycin in bacteria or G418 (Geneticin®) in eukaryotes
   1922..1949    +  protein_bind   CuO: CymR-binding P2 operator sequence from the p-cmt operon of Pseudomonas putida (Mullick et al., 2006) CymR
   1980..2007    +  protein_bind   CuO: CymR-binding P2 operator sequence from the p-cmt operon of Pseudomonas putida (Mullick et al., 2006) CymR
   2011..2066    +  ncRNA          Hammerhead 3: Accession: RF00008 - Hammerhead ribozyme (type III)
   3696..3769    +  promoter       lacIq promoter (fragment): lacI (mutant); In the lacIq allele, a single base change in the promoter boosts expression of the lacI gene about 10-fold.
   3770..4378    +  CDS            cymR: CYMR_PSEPU - Experimental evidence at transcript level: Swiss-Prot protein existence level 2. Involved in the repression of the cym and cmt operons which are responsible of the p-cymene degradation. From Pseudomonas putida (Arthrobacter siderocapsulatus).
   4483..4501    -  promoter       tet promoter (fragment): E. coli promoter for tetracycline efflux protein gene
   4511..4631    +  CDS            TcR (fragment): tetracycline efflux protein; tet; confers resistance to tetracycline
   4650..11      -  rep_origin     RSF ori (fragment) (across the origin): Plasmids containing the RSF 1030 origin of replication can be propagated in E. coli cells that contain additional plasmids with compatible origins.
>Addgene plasmid #212848 | pCYP15 | addgene full sequence | sequence record 423534 | Addgene NGS Result
ACTGACTCGCTGCACGAGGCAGACCTCAGCGCTAGCGGAGTGTATACTGGCTTACTATGTTGGCACTGAT
GAGGGTGTCAGTGAAGTGCTTCATGTGGCAGGAGAAAAAAGGCTGCACCGGTGCGTCAGCAGAATATGTG
ATACAGGATATATTCCGCTTCCTCGCTCACTGACTCGCTACGCTCGGTCGTTCGACTGCGGCGAGCGGAA
ATGGCTTACGAACGGGGCGGAGATTTCCTGGAAGATGCCAGGAAGATACTTAACAGGGAAGTGAGAGGGC
CGCGGCAAAGCCGTTTTTCCATAGGCTCCGCCCCCCTGACAAGCATCACGAAATCTGACGCTCAAATCAG
TGGTGGCGAAACCCGACAGGACTATAAAGATACCAGGCGTTTCCCCCTGGCGGCTCCCTCGTGCGCTCTC
CTGTTCCTGCCTTTCGGTTTACCGGTGTCATTCCGCTGTTATGGCCGCGTTTGTCTCATTCCACGCCTGA
CACTCAGTTCCGGGTAGGCAGTTCGCTCCAAGCTGGACTGTATGCACGAACCCCCCGTTCAGTCCGACCG
CTGCGCCTTATCCGGTAACTATCGTCTTGAGTCCAACCCGGAAAGACATGCAAAAGCACCACTGGCAGCA
GCCACTGGTAATTGATTTAGAGGAGTTAGTCTTGAAGTCATGCGCCGGTTAAGGCTAAACTGAAAGGACA
AGTTTTGGTGACTGCGCTCCTCCAAGCCAGTTACCTCGGTTCAAAGAGTTGGTAGCTCAGAGAACCTTCG
AAAAACCGCCCTGCAAGGCGGTTTTTTCGTTTTCAGAGCAAGAGATTACGCGCAGACCAAAACGATCTCA
AGAAGATCATCTTATTAAGGGGTCTGACGCTCAGTGGAACGAAAAATCAATCTAAAGTATATATGAGTAA
ACTTGGTCTGACAGTTACCTTAGAAAAACTCATCGAGCATCAAATGAAACTGCAATTTATTCATATCAGG
ATTATCAATACCATATTTTTGAAAAAGCCGTTTCTGTAATGAAGGAGAAAACTCACCGAGGCAGTTCCAT
AGGATGGCAAGATCCTGGTATCGGTCTGCGATTCCGACTCGTCCAACATCAATACAACCTATTAATTTCC
CCTCGTCAAAAATAAGGTTATCAAGTGAGAAATCACCATGAGTGACGACTGAATCCGGTGAGAATGGCAA
AAGCTTATGCATTTCTTTCCAGACTTGTTCAACAGGCCAGCCATTACGCTCGTCATCAAAATCACTCGCA
TCAACCAAACCGTTATTCATTCGTGATTGCGCCTGAGCGAGACGAAATACGCGATCGCTGTTAAAAGGAC
AATTACAAACAGGAATCGAATGCAACCGGCGCAGGAACACTGCCAGCGCATCAACAATATTTTCACCTGA
ATCAGGATATTCTTCTAATACCTGGAATGCTGTTTTCCCGGGGATCGCAGTGGTGAGTAACCATGCATCA
TCAGGAGTACGGATAAAATGCTTGATGGTCGGAAGAGGCATAAATTCCGTCAGCCAGTTTAGTCTGACCA
TCTCATCTGTAACATCATTGGCAACGCTACCTTTGCCATGTTTCAGAAACAACTCTGGCGCATCGGGCTT
CCCATACAATCGATAGATTGTCGCACCTGATTGCCCGACATTATCGCGAGCCCATTTATACCCATATAAA
TCAGCATCCATGTTGGAATTTAATCGCGGCCTGGAGCAAGACGTTTCCCGTTGAATATGGCTCATAACAC
CCCTTGTATTACTGTTTATGTAAGCAGACAGTTTTATTGTTCATGATGATATATTTTTATCTTGTGCAAT
GTACATCAGAGATTTTGAGACACAACCAATTATTGAAGGCCTCCCTAACGGGGGGCCTTTTTTTGTTTCT
GGTCTCCCAAGCGCTTAACGATCGTTGGCTGAACAAACAGACAATCTGGTCTGTTTGTATTATGGAAAAT
TTTTCTGTATAATAGATTCAACAAACAGACAATCTGGTCTGTTTGTATTATCAGCGGTCAACGCATGTGC
TTTGCGTTCTGATGAGACAGTGATGTCGAAACCGCCTCTACAAATAATTTTGTTTAGAATCGTACAGGGA
GGATTTATATGTTGCACGAATATCTGACCCCGCATTCGCGCTCAGCAACCCCGTCAATCCATAAGGGTGT
AACCGTGCCGGTGGCAGCGCCACCCACCGTTCCTGTCCAACCTCGCCGTGCAGGCTCCGTCCCCCTGCGT
CATGTCGTGCCGAACTTATTTCGAGATCCTGCGCGAACCTTGGTGGAGTTGGGGGAACGGTCGCAGGGTG
AGGTCGTGAAATTGTCTTTGGGCGCCTTCCGTCCGTATTTAATCACCCGGCCTGAACATCTGCAACGCGT
GCTTCGTGAAAAGTCCGATAACTATGTGCGTGCCGGCGATGGGTTGCAATGGCGACCGCTTAAACGTTTA
TTTGGCGATGGGATTCTGAGTGACGGCGATTATTGGAAAAATAGTCGCCACGTGCTGCAGCCATTGTTCA
CCGCGCGCCGGGTGGATTCTCTGGTCGATCGCCTGGCTGAAGCTATTGAGGAGGTCGTAGACGAACTTGA
TGAACCGGCGCGGGCCGGTCAGCCGGTTGACATGGGAACGGTGCAAGCGCGTATTGTATGCTCCGCCATT
ATGCGTGTGTTCTTCGCGGACAAAATCTCAGTGCCTCAGGCGATGAGAATTATGGAAGCGCAAGATGCCA
TCGCGTGGAGCGTTATGCCACGTCTGTTAGTGCCGTGGGCTCCGTTGGCGATGCCAATGCCGGGGGATCG
CGCCTTTCGCCAGGCCGTTCAACTCATTGATGACACTGTTCTTCCGATTGTGCGCGCCGCTCGTGGCACA
GCCGAAACGGATGGCGATGATATCATAGCAACCTTGTGGCGCGGTCGTACGGAAGCCGGTGGTCGCCTGG
ACGAACGCCAAGTGCGCGATGATACCGTATCAATGGTTGCTACGACGACGGAAACGACCATTAGCGTATT
AACCTGGCTTTGGCCGCACATCGCTCAAGATGAACAAATCGCGGAACGCCTGTACGAGGAGATTGATCGT
GTTGTTGGTGACGCACCGGTCCGCCGTGAGCACTTGCGCGAACTGCGTTATACCCGACAGGTGCTGGATG
AACTGCTTCGCCTGTATCCGATTGGCTGGCTCTTTCCTCGTCGGGCGTTAGAGGCAGACGTCATCGGGGG
CGTTCGCATCGAAGCAGGCGCTACCCTGGTTGTGTCACCGCTGATCACCCACCGTATGAGTGCGTTTTGG
GATCGCCCTGAAGTGTTTGATCCTGATCGTTTTGACCCTGAACAGGTGAGAAATCGTCATCGCTATGCGC
ACTTTCCGTTCGGTGGCGGTCCGCACCAGTGTATCGGCATGCATCTGTTCTACCTGGAGGCCATGTTGAT
AGTCGCTACCTTACTGTCTCGCTTTAGATTTCGCCTGGAGCGGCAGGCTCTGCCCGGGATAAAAGTGGCG
GCAGCTTTGCGCCCTCTGCAGCGGGTCGAGGTCACACTGCAGCCGGTTCGGAGTGTCTCGGCCTAATAAG
GATGAGCTCTACAAATAAGCAGAGGTGGTTGTGTTGCGAAAAAAAAAAAAAAACACCCTAACGGGTGTTT
TTTTTTTTTTTGGTGTCCCCACGTGTGGCGCTGGAGACCGTCCAATGGCGGCGCGCCATCGAATGGTGCA
AAACCTTTCGCGGTATGGCATGATAGCGCCCGGAAGAGAGTCAATTCAGGGTGGTGAATATGAGCCCGAA
ACGTCGTACCCAGGCAGAACGTGCAATGGAAACCCAGGGTAAACTGATTGCAGCAGCACTGGGTGTTCTG
CGTGAAAAAGGTTATGCAGGTTTTCGTATTGCAGATGTTCCGGGTGCAGCCGGTGTTAGCCGTGGTGCAC
AGAGCCATCATTTTCCGACCAAACTGGAACTGCTGCTGGCAACCTTTGAATGGCTGTATGAGCAGATTAC
CGAACGTAGCCGTGCACGTCTGGCAAAACTGAAACCGGAAGATGATGTTATTCAGCAGATGCTGGATGAT
GCAGCAGATTTTTTTCTGGATGATGATTTTAGCATCGGCCTGGATCTGATTGTTGCAGCAGATCGTGATC
CGGCACTGCGTGAAGGTATTCTGCGTACCGTTGAACGTAATCGTTTTGTTGTTGAAGATATGTGGCTGGG
TGTGCTGGTGAGCCGTGGTCTGAGCCGTGATGATGCCGAAGATATTCTGTGGCTGATTTTTAACAGCGTT
CGTGGTCTGACAGTTCGTAGCCTGTGGCAGAAAGATAAAGAACGTTTTGAACGTGTGCGTAATAGCACCC
TGGAAATTGCACGTGAACGTTATGCAAAATTCAAACGTTGATAAGGATCCTAATTGGTAACGAATCAGAC
AATTGACGGCTCGAGGGAGTAGCATAGGGTTTGCAGAATCCCTGCTTCGTCCATTTGACAGGCACATTAT
GCATCGATGATAAGCTGTCAAACATGAGCAGATCCTCTACGCCGGACGCATCGTGGCCGGCATCACCGGC
GCCACAGGTGCGGTTGCTGGCGCCTATATCGCCGACATCACCGATGGGGAAGATCGGGCTCGCCACTTCG
GGCTCATGAGCAAATATTTTATCTGAGGTGCTTCCTCGCTC
